>Addgene plasmid #211777 | LLP784_SnoopCatcher-DNMT3A-CO | addgene full sequence | sequence record 417364 | Addgene NGS Result
GACGTCCATAGAGCCCACCGCATCCCCAGCATGCCTGCTATTGTCTTCCCAATCCTCCCCCTTGCTGTCC
TGCCCCACCCCACCCCCCAGAATAGAATGACACCTACTCAGACAATGCGATGCAATTTCCTCATTTTATT
AGGAAAGGACAGTGGGAGTGGCACCTTCCAGGGTCAAGGAAGGCACGGGGGAGGGGCAAACAACAGATGG
CTGGCAACTAGAAGGCACAGTCAACTGCCCTTGTACAGCTCGTCCATGCCGAGAGTGATCCCGGCGGCGG
TCACGAACTCCAGCAGGACCATGTGATCGCGCTTCTCGTTGGGGTCTTTGCTCAGGGCGGACTGGGTGCT
CAGGTAGTGGTTGTCGGGCAGCAGCACGGGGCCGTCGCCGATGGGGGTGTTCTGCTGGTAGTGGTCGGCG
AGCTGCACGCTGCCGTCCTCGATGTTGTGGCGGATCTTGAAGTTCACCTTGATGCCGTTCTTCTGCTTGT
CGGCCATGATATAGACGTTGTGGCTGTTGTAGTTGTACTCCAGCTTGTGCCCCAGGATGTTGCCGTCCTC
CTTGAAGTCGATGCCCTTCAGCTCGATGCGGTTCACCAGGGTGTCGCCCTCGAACTTCACCTCGGCGCGG
GTCTTGTAGTTGCCGTCGTCCTTGAAGAAGATGGTGCGCTCCTGGACGTAGCCTTCGGGCATGGCGGACT
TGAAGAAGTCGTGCTGCTTCATGTGGTCGGGGTAGCGGCTGAAGCACTGCACGCCGTAGGTCAGGGTGGT
CACGAGGGTGGGCCAGGGCACGGGCAGCTTGCCGGTGGTGCAGATGAACTTCAGGGTCAGCTTGCCGTAG
GTGGCATCGCCCTCGCCCTCGCCGGACACGCTGAACTTGTGGCCGTTTACGTCGCCGTCCAGCTCGACCA
GGATGGGCACCACCCCGGTGAACAGCTCCTCGCCCTTGCTCACCATGGTGGCCGTACGGGTGGCGCGCGT
AGCCTAGGCCTCCAAAAAAGCCTCCTCACTACTTCTGGAATAGCTCAGAGGCAGAGGCGGCCTCGGCCTC
TGCATAAATAAAAAAAATTAGTCAGCCATGGGGCGGAGAATGGGCGGAACTGGGCGGAGTTAGGGGCGGG
ATGGGCGGAGTTAGGGGCGGGACTATGGTTGCTGACTAATTGAGATGCATGCTTTGCATACTTCTGCCTG
CCTGAATTCACGTCGACGGATCGGGAGATCTCCCGATCCCCTATGGTGCACTCTCAGTACAATCTGCTCT
GATGCCGCATAGTTAAGCCAGTATCTGCTCCCTGCTTGTGTGTTGGAGGTCGCTGAGTAGTGCGCGAGCA
AAATTTAAGCTACAACAAGGCAAGGCTTGACCGACAATTGCATGAAGAATCTGCTTAGGGTTAGGCGTTT
TGCGTGCAAAGATGGATAAAGTTTTAAACAGAGAGGAATCTTTGCAGCTAATGGACCTTCTAGGTCTTGA
AAGGAGTGGGAATTGGCTCCGGTGCCCGTCAGTGGGCAGAGCGCACATCGCCCACAGTCCCCGAGAAGTT
GGGGGGAGGGGTCGGCAATTGAACCGGTGCCTAGAGAAGGTGGCGCGGGGTAAACTGGGAAAGTGATGTC
GTGTACTGGCTCCGCCTTTTTCCCGAGGGTGGGGGAGAACCGTATATAAGTGCAGTAGTCGCCGTGAACG
TTCTTTTTCGCAACGGGTTTGCCGCCAGAACACAGGTAAGTGCCGTGTGTGGTTCCCGCGGGCCTGGCCT
CTTTACGGGTTATGGCCCTTGCGTGCCTTGAATTACTTCCACCTGGCTGCAGTACGTGATTCTTGATCCC
GAGCTTCGGGTTGGAAGTGGGTGGGAGAGTTCGAGGCCTTGCGCTTAAGGAGCCCCTTCGCCTCGTGCTT
GAGTTGAGGCCTGGCCTGGGCGCTGGGGCCGCCGCGTGCGAATCTGGTGGCACCTTCGCGCCTGTCTCGC
TGCTTTCGATAAGTCTCTAGCCATTTAAAATTTTTGATGACCTGCTGCGACGCTTTTTTTCTGGCAAGAT
AGTCTTGTAAATGCGGGCCAAGATCTGCACACTGGTATTTCGGTTTTTGGGGCCGCGGGCGGCGACGGGG
CCCGTGCGTCCCAGCGCACATGTTCGGCGAGGCGGGGCCTGCGAGCGCGGCCACCGAGAATCGGACGGGG
GTAGTCTCAAGCTGGCCGGCCTGCTCTGGTGCCTGGCCTCGCGCCGCCGTGTATCGCCCCGCCCTGGGCG
GCAAGGCTGGCCCGGTCGGCACCAGTTGCGTGAGCGGAAAGATGGCCGCTTCCCGGCCCTGCTGCAGGGA
GCTCAAAATGGAGGACGCGGCGCTCGGGAGAGCGGGCGGGTGAGTCACCCACACAAAGGAAAAGGGCCTT
TCCGTCCTCAGCCGTCGCTTCATGTGACTCCACGGAGTACCGGGCGCCGTCCAGGCACCTCGATTAGTTC
TCGAGCTTTTGGAGTACGTCGTCTTTAGGTTGGGGGGAGGGGTTTTATGCGATGGAGTTTCCCCACACTG
AGTGGGTGGAGACTGAAGTTAGGCCAGCTTGGCACTTGATGTAATTCTCCTTGGAATTTGCCCTTTTTGA
GTTTGGATCTTGGTTCATTCTCAAGCCTCAGACAGTGGTTCAAAGTTTTTTTCTTCCATTTCAGGTGTCG
TGACGTACGGCCACCATGGGTCCTAAGAAAAAGAGGAAGGTGTCCGGCTTTGCGAACGAACTTGGACCTC
GATTGATGGGCAAGAGCGGCTTCGCCAACGAGCTGGGCCCCAGACTGATGGGCAAAAAGCCGCTGCGTGG
TGCCGTGTTTAGCCTGCAGAAACAGCATCCCGACTATCCCGATATCTATGGCGCGATTGATCAGAATGGG
ACCTATCAAAATGTGCGTACCGGCGAAGATGGTAAACTGACCTTTAAGAATCTGAGCGATGGCAAATATC
GCCTGTTTGAAAATAGCGAACCCGCTGGCTATAAACCGGTGCAGAATAAGCCGATTGTGGCGTTTCAGAT
TGTGAATGGCGAAGTGCGTGATGTGACCAGCATTGTGCCGCAGGATATTCCGGCTACATATGAATTTACC
AACGGTAAACATTATATCACCAATGAACCGATACCGCCGAAAAGCGCTGGAGGGGGTGGCTCCGGCGGAG
GAGGCTCTGGTGGCGGAGGGAGTGGAGCGGCCGCTCCCTCCCGGCTCCAGATGTTCTTCGCTAATAACCA
CGACCAGGAATTTGACCCTCCAAAGGTTTACCCACCTGTCCCAGCTGAGAAGAGGAAGCCCATCCGGGTG
CTGTCTCTCTTTGATGGAATCGCTACAGGGCTCCTGGTGCTGAAGGACTTGGGCATTCAGGTGGACCGCT
ACATTGCCTCGGAGGTGTGTGAGGACTCCATCACGGTGGGCATGGTGCGGCACCAGGGGAAGATCATGTA
CGTCGGGGACGTCCGCAGCGTCACACAGAAGCATATCCAGGAGTGGGGCCCATTCGATCTGGTGATTGGG
GGCAGTCCCTGCAATGACCTCTCCATCGTCAACCCTGCTCGCAAGGGCCTCTACGAGGGCACTGGCCGGC
TGTTCTTTGAGTTCTACCGCCTCCTGCATGATGCGCGGCCCAAGGAGGGAGATGATCGCCCCTTCTTCTG
GCTCTTTGAGAATGTGGTGGCCATGGGCGTTAGTGACAAGAGGGACATCTCGCGATTTCTCGAGTCCAAC
CCTGTGATGATTGATGCCAAAGAAGTGTCAGCTGCACACAGGGCCCGCTACTTCTGGGGTAACCTTCCCG
GTATGAACAGGCCGTTGGCATCCACTGTGAATGATAAGCTTGAGTTGCAAGAGTGCCTTGAACACGGACG
GATAGCCAAATTCTCAAAGGTACGAACTATAACAACTCGGTCCAACTCAATAAAGCAAGGTAAGGACCAG
CATTTTCCCGTGTTTATGAACGAAAAAGAAGACATTTTGTGGTGTACCGAGATGGAAAGGGTCTTCGGTT
TCCCAGTGCATTATACTGATGTTAGCAACATGAGTAGGTTGGCCCGGCAACGGCTGTTGGGTAGGAGTTG
GTCAGTCCCCGTTATCCGCCACCTTTTCGCGCCGTTGAAAGAGTACTTCGCCTGCGTATGACGTTGAGTC
TCTGTTTGTGGTGACTGATCATAATCAGCCATACCACATTTGTAGAGGTTTTACTTGCTTTAAAAAACCT
CCCACACCTCCCCCTGAACCTGAAACATAAAATGAATGCAATTGTTGTTGTTAACTTGTTTATTGCAGCT
TATAATGGTTACAAATAAAGCAATAGCATCACAAATTTCACAAATAAAGCATTTTTTTCACTGCATTCTA
GTTGTGGTTTGTCCAAACTCATCAATGTATCTTAATGCGTCGAGTGCATTCTAGTTGTGGTTTGTCCAAA
CTCATCAATGTATCTTATCATGTCTGTATACCGTCGACCTCTAGCTAGAGCTTGGCGTAATCATGGTCAT
AGCTGTTTCCTGTGTGAAATTGTTATCCGCTCACAATTCCACACAACATACGAGCCGGAAGCATAAAGTG
TAAAGCCTGGGGTGCCTAATGAGTGAGCTAACTCACATTAATTGCGTTGCGCTCACTGCCCGCTTTCCAG
TCGGGAAACCTGTCGTGCCAGCTGCATTAATGAATCGGCCAACGCGCGGGGAGAGGCGGTTTGCGTATTG
GGCGCTCTTCCGCTTCCTCGCTCACTGACTCGCTGCGCTCGGTCGTTCGGCTGCGGCGAGCGGTATCAGC
TCACTCAAAGGCGGTAATACGGTTATCCACAGAATCAGGGGATAACGCAGGAAAGAACATGTGAGCAAAA
GGCCAGCAAAAGGCCAGGAACCGTAAAAAGGCCGCGTTGCTGGCGTTTTTCCATAGGCTCCGCCCCCCTG
ACGAGCATCACAAAAATCGACGCTCAAGTCAGAGGTGGCGAAACCCGACAGGACTATAAAGATACCAGGC
GTTTCCCCCTGGAAGCTCCCTCGTGCGCTCTCCTGTTCCGACCCTGCCGCTTACCGGATACCTGTCCGCC
TTTCTCCCTTCGGGAAGCGTGGCGCTTTCTCATAGCTCACGCTGTAGGTATCTCAGTTCGGTGTAGGTCG
TTCGCTCCAAGCTGGGCTGTGTGCACGAACCCCCCGTTCAGCCCGACCGCTGCGCCTTATCCGGTAACTA
TCGTCTTGAGTCCAACCCGGTAAGACACGACTTATCGCCACTGGCAGCAGCCACTGGTAACAGGATTAGC
AGAGCGAGGTATGTAGGCGGTGCTACAGAGTTCTTGAAGTGGTGGCCTAACTACGGCTACACTAGAAGAA
CAGTATTTGGTATCTGCGCTCTGCTGAAGCCAGTTACCTTCGGAAAAAGAGTTGGTAGCTCTTGATCCGG
CAAACAAACCACCGCTGGTAGCGGTGGTTTTTTTGTTTGCAAGCAGCAGATTACGCGCAGAAAAAAAGGA
TCTCAAGAAGATCCTTTGATCTTTTCTACGGGGTCTGACGCTCAGTGGAACGAAAACTCACGTTAAGGGA
TTTTGGTCATGAGATTATCAAAAAGGATCTTCACCTAGATCCTTTTAAATTAAAAATGAAGTTTTAAATC
AATCTAAAGTATATATGAGTAAACTTGGTCTGACAGTTACCAATGCTTAATCAGTGAGGCACCTATCTCA
GCGATCTGTCTATTTCGTTCATCCATAGTTGCCTGACTCCCCGTCGTGTAGATAACTACGATACGGGAGG
GCTTACCATCTGGCCCCAGTGCTGCAATGATACCGCGAGACCCACGCTCACCGGCTCCAGATTTATCAGC
AATAAACCAGCCAGCCGGAAGGGCCGAGCGCAGAAGTGGTCCTGCAACTTTATCCGCCTCCATCCAGTCT
ATTAATTGTTGCCGGGAAGCTAGAGTAAGTAGTTCGCCAGTTAATAGTTTGCGCAACGTTGTTGCCATTG
CTACAGGCATCGTGGTGTCACGCTCGTCGTTTGGTATGGCTTCATTCAGCTCCGGTTCCCAACGATCAAG
GCGAGTTACATGATCCCCCATGTTGTGCAAAAAAGCGGTTAGCTCCTTCGGTCCTCCGATCGTTGTCAGA
AGTAAGTTGGCCGCAGTGTTATCACTCATGGTTATGGCAGCACTGCATAATTCTCTTACTGTCATGCCAT
CCGTAAGATGCTTTTCTGTGACTGGTGAGTACTCAACCAAGTCATTCTGAGAATAGTGTATGCGGCGACC
GAGTTGCTCTTGCCCGGCGTCAATACGGGATAATACCGCGCCACATAGCAGAACTTTAAAAGTGCTCATC
ATTGGAAAACGTTCTTCGGGGCGAAAACTCTCAAGGATCTTACCGCTGTTGAGATCCAGTTCGATGTAAC
CCACTCGTGCACCCAACTGATCTTCAGCATCTTTTACTTTCACCAGCGTTTCTGGGTGAGCAAAAACAGG
AAGGCAAAATGCCGCAAAAAAGGGAATAAGGGCGACACGGAAATGTTGAATACTCATACTCTTCCTTTTT
CAATATTATTGAAGCATTTATCAGGGTTATTGTCTCATGAGCGGATACATATTTGAATGTATTTAGAAAA
ATAAACAAATAGGGGTTCCGCGCACATTTCCCCGAAAAGTGCCACCT
Features (pLannotate 1.2.2; 17 found; start..end, strand, type, name):
      6..230     -  polyA_signal   bGH poly(A) signal: bovine growth hormone polyadenylation signal
    240..956     -  CDS            EGFP: EGFP is a basic (constitutively fluorescent) green fluorescent protein published in 1996, derived from Aequorea victoria. It is reported to be a rapidly-maturing weak dimer with moderate acid sensitivity.
    981..1191    -  promoter       SV40 promoter: SV40 early promoter
   1232..1284    -  misc_feature   bom (fragment): basis of mobility region from pBR322
   1412..1478    +  CDS            small t antigen (fragment): SV40 (simian virus 40) small t antigen
   1485..2663    +  promoter       EF-1α promoter: strong constitutive promoter for human elongation factor EF-1α
   3186..4118    +  CDS            Dnmt3a (fragment): DNM3A_MOUSE - Experimental evidence at protein level: Swiss-Prot protein existence level 1. Required for genome-wide de novo methylation and is essential for the establishment of DNA methylation patterns during development (PubMed:9662389, PubMed:11399089, PubMed:10555141, PubMed:11919202, PubMed:16567415, PubMed:17713477). DNA methylation is coordinated with methylation of histones (PubMed:9662389, PubMed:11399089, PubMed:10555141, PubMed:11919202, PubMed:16567415, PubMed:17713477). It modifies DNA in a non-processive manner and also methylates non-CpG sites (PubMed:9662389, PubMed:11399089,
   4146..4230    +  CDS            large T antigen (fragment): large T antigen from SV40 (simian virus 40)
   4253..4374    +  polyA_signal   SV40 poly(A) signal: SV40 polyadenylation signal
   4385..4436    +  polyA_signal   SV40 poly(A) signal (fragment): SV40 polyadenylation signal
   4500..4516    -  protein_bind   lac operator: The lac repressor binds to the lac operator to inhibit transcription in E. coli. This inhibition can be relieved by adding lactose or isopropyl-β-D-thiogalactopyranoside (IPTG). lac repressor encoded by lacI
   4524..4554    -  promoter       lac promoter: promoter for the E. coli lac operon
   4569..4590    -  protein_bind   CAP binding site: CAP binding activates transcription in the presence of cAMP. E. coli catabolite activator protein
   4603..4695    -  CDS            lacI (fragment): lac repressor; lacI; The lac repressor binds to the lac operator to inhibit transcription in E. coli. This inhibition can be relieved by adding lactose or isopropyl-β-D-thiogalactopyranoside (IPTG).
   4878..5466    -  rep_origin     ori: high-copy-number ColE1/pMB1/pBR322/pUC origin of replication
   5637..6497    -  CDS            AmpR: β-lactamase; bla; confers resistance to ampicillin, carbenicillin, and related antibiotics
   6498..6602    -  promoter       AmpR promoter: bla
