[The description below was written by a language model from this plasmid's Addgene catalogue record and pLannotate feature annotations shown in this document.]
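Description:
LLP784_SnoopCatcher-DNMT3A-CO is a 6.6 kb mammalian expression plasmid built on the LLP252 pEF1a-NLS-scFvGCN4-DNMT3a backbone. It expresses the SnoopCatcher domain fused to the de novo DNA methyltransferase DNMT3A. It is maintained in E. coli through a high-copy ColE1/pUC-type origin and an ampicillin resistance gene (β-lactamase with its own promoter). Remnants of the lac promoter/operator region and a pBR322 bom fragment are carried over from the cloning backbone.

The plasmid holds two mammalian transcription units in divergent orientation. The EF-1α promoter drives the fusion protein, and the annotated Dnmt3a segment is a fragment (about 930 nt) that the annotation tool matched to the mouse protein. It is followed by a short SV40 large T antigen-derived fragment and SV40 polyadenylation signals. The region between the promoter and the Dnmt3a fragment is unannotated and presumably contains SnoopCatcher and the N-terminal 3xFLAG tag listed in the catalogue entry. On the opposite strand, the SV40 early promoter drives EGFP with a bGH poly(A) signal, which allows transfected cells to be identified or sorted by fluorescence in place of drug selection.

SnoopCatcher forms a covalent bond with its SnoopTag peptide partner. This construct therefore serves as an effector module in a modular dCas9-based recruitment platform for combinatorial epigenome editing, bringing DNA methylation activity to SnoopTag-bearing scaffolds at targeted loci. The catalogue's insert fields name "Spy-EZH2" and describe codon optimisation of the last 300 bp for distinguishing EZH2 from the endogenous transcript. This conflicts with the plasmid name, stated purpose and feature table, which all indicate DNMT3A. The "CO" suffix suggests an analogous codon-optimised segment, but the record does not confirm this for DNMT3A.
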