Addgene plasmid #211777: LLP784_SnoopCatcher-DNMT3A-CO
Purpose: SnoopTag counterpart binding domain, SnoopCatcher, fused to DNA methyltransferase DNMT3A, with GFP selection
Depositing lab: Ryan Lister. Depositing organization: University of Western Australia. Publication: A modular dCas9-based recruitment platform for combinatorial epigenome editing. Swain T, Pflueger C, Freytag S, Poppe D, Pflueger J, Nguyen TV, Li JK, Lister R. Nucleic Acids Res. 2023 Nov 24:gkad1108. doi: 10.1093/nar/gkad1108. PubMed 38000387.
Backbone
  Vector backbone: LLP252 pEF1a-NLS-scFvGCN4-DNMT3a
  Backbone manufacturer: Ryan Lister (Addgene plasmid # 100941)
  Vector type: Mammalian Expression
  Selectable markers: GFP
Growth in bacteria
  Bacterial resistance: Ampicillin, 100 μg/mL
  Growth temperature: 37°C
  Growth strain: NEB Stable
  Copy number: High Copy
Gene/Insert
  Gene/Insert name: Spy-EZH2
  Species: H. sapiens (human)
  Mutation: Last 300 bp codon-optimised (CO) to detect EZH2 expression distinct from endogenous mRNA
  Promoter: pEF1a and pSV40
  Tag / fusion protein: 3xFLAG (N terminal on backbone)
  Cloning method: Restriction Enzyme; 5′ cloning site Unknown (unknown if destroyed); 3′ cloning site Unknown (unknown if destroyed)
  Sequencing primers: 5′ n/a
Terms and licenses: Academic/Nonprofit Terms; Industry Terms: Not Available to Industry
Depositor comments: Please visit https://www.biorxiv.org/content/10.1101/2022.07.01.498378v1 for bioRxiv preprint.
How to cite: LLP784_SnoopCatcher-DNMT3A-CO was a gift from Ryan Lister (Addgene plasmid # 211777 ; http://n2t.net/addgene:211777 ; RRID:Addgene_211777)
